>Addgene plasmid #132353 | PHP11004 | addgene full sequence | sequence record 258135 | Addgene NGS Result
GGCTAGAGCCATCCCAGGATTCCCCAAAGAGAAACACTGGCAAGTTAGCAATCAGAACGTGTCTGACGTA
CAGGTCGCATCCGTGTACGAACGCTAGCAGCACGGATCTAACACAAACACGGATCTAACACAAACATGAA
CAGAAGTAGAACTACCGGGCCCTAACCATGGACCGGAACGCCGATCTAGAGAAGGTAGAGAGGGGGGGGG
GGGAGGACGAGCGGCGTACCTTGAAGCGGAGGTGCCGACGGGTGGATTTGGGGGAGATCTGGTTGTGTGT
GTGTGCGCTCCGAACAACACGAGGTTGGGGAAAGAGGGTGTGGAGGGGGTGTCTATTTATTACGGCGGGC
GAGGAAGGGAAAGCGAAGGAGCGGTGGGAAAGGAATCCCCCGTAGCTGCCGGTGCCGTGAGAGGAGGAGG
AGGCCGCCTGCCGTGCCGGCTCACGTCTGCCGCTCCGCCACGCAATTTCTGGATGCCGACAGCGGAGCAA
GTCCAACGGTGGAGCGGAACTCTCGAGAGGGGTCCAGAGGCAGCGACAGAGATGCCGTGCCGTCTGCTTC
GCTTGGCCCGACGCGACGCTGCTGGTTCGCTGGTTGGTGTCCGTTAGACTCGTCGACGGCGTTTAACAGG
CTGGCATTATCTACTCGAAACAAGAAAAATGTTTCCTTAGTTTTTTTAATTTCTTAAAGGGTATTTGTTT
AATTTTTAGTCACTTTATTTTATTCTATTTTATATCTAAATTATTAAATAAAAAAACTAAAATAGAGTTT
TAGTTTTCTTAATTTAGAGGCTAAAATAGAATAAAATAGATGTACTAAAAAAATTAGTCTATAAAAACCA
TTAACCCTAAACCCTAAATGGATGTACTAATAAAATGGATGAAGTATTATATAGGTGAAGCTATTTGCAA
AAAAAAAGGAGAACACATGCACACTAAAAAGATAAAACTGTAGAGTCCTGTTGTCAAAATACTCAATTGT
CCTTTAGACCATGTCTAACTGTTCATTTATATGATTCTCTAAAACACTGATATTATTGTAGTACTATAGA
TTATATTATTCGTAGAGTAAAGTTTAAATATATGTATAAAGATAGATAAACTGCACTTCAAACAAGTGTG
ACAAAAAAAATATGTGGTAATTTTTTATAACTTAGACATGCAATGCTCATTATCTCTAGAGAGGGGCACG
ACCGGGTCACGCTGCACTGCAGGCATGCAAGCTGATCTGAGCTTGGCACTGGCCGTCGTTTTACAACGTC
GTGACTGGGAAAACCCTGGCGTTACCCAACTTAATCGCCTTGCAGCACATCCCCCTTTCGCCAGCTGGCG
TAATAGCGAAGAGGCCCGCACCGATCGCCCTTCCCAACAGTTGCGCAGCCTGAATGGCGAATGGCGCCTG
ATGCGGTATTTTCTCCTTACGCATCTGTGCGGTATTTCACACCGCATATGGTGCACTCTCAGTACAATCT
GCTCTGATGCCGCATAGTTAAGCCAGCCCCGACACCCGCCAACACCCGCTGACGCGCCCTGACGGGCTTG
TCTGCTCCCGGCATCCGCTTACAGACAAGCTGTGACCGTCTCCGGGAGCTGCATGTGTCAGAGGTTTTCA
CCGTCATCACCGAAACGCGCGAGACGAAAGGGCCTCGTGATACGCCTATTTTTATAGGTTAATGTCATGA
TAATAATGGTTTCTTAGACGTCAGGTGGCACTTTTCGGGGAAATGTGCGCGGAACCCCTATTTGTTTATT
TTTCTAAATACATTCAAATATGTATCCGCTCATGAGACAATAACCCTGATAAATGCTTCAATAATATTGA
AAAAGGAAGAGTATGAGTATTCAACATTTCCGTGTCGCCCTTATTCCCTTTTTTGCGGCATTTTGCCTTC
CTGTTTTTGCTCACCCAGAAACGCTGGTGAAAGTAAAAGATGCTGAAGATCAGTTGGGTGCACGAGTGGG
TTACATCGAACTGGATCTCAACAGCGGTAAGATCCTTGAGAGTTTTCGCCCCGAAGAACGTTTTCCAATG
ATGAGCACTTTTAAAGTTCTGCTATGTGGCGCGGTATTATCCCGTATTGACGCCGGGCAAGAGCAACTCG
GTCGCCGCATACACTATTCTCAGAATGACTTGGTTGAGTACTCACCAGTCACAGAAAAGCATCTTACGGA
TGGCATGACAGTAAGAGAATTATGCAGTGCTGCCATAACCATGAGTGATAACACTGCGGCCAACTTACTT
CTGACAACGATCGGAGGACCGAAGGAGCTAACCGCTTTTTTGCACAACATGGGGGATCATGTAACTCGCC
TTGATCGTTGGGAACCGGAGCTGAATGAAGCCATACCAAACGACGAGCGTGACACCACGATGCCTGTAGC
AATGGCAACAACGTTGCGCAAACTATTAACTGGCGAACTACTTACTCTAGCTTCCCGGCAACAATTAATA
GACTGGATGGAGGCGGATAAAGTTGCAGGACCACTTCTGCGCTCGGCCCTTCCGGCTGGCTGGTTTATTG
CTGATAAATCTGGAGCCGGTGAGCGTGGGTCTCGCGGTATCATTGCAGCACTGGGGCCAGATGGTAAGCC
CTCCCGTATCGTAGTTATCTACACGACGGGGAGTCAGGCAACTATGGATGAACGAAATAGACAGATCGCT
GAGATAGGTGCCTCACTGATTAAGCATTGGTAACTGTCAGACCAAGTTTACTCATATATACTTTAGATTG
ATTTAAAACTTCATTTTTAATTTAAAAGGATCTAGGTGAAGATCCTTTTTGATAATCTCATGACCAAAAT
CCCTTAACGTGAGTTTTCGTTCCACTGAGCGTCAGACCCCGTAGAAAAGATCAAAGGATCTTCTTGAGAT
CCTTTTTTTCTGCGCGTAATCTGCTGCTTGCAAACAAAAAAACCACCGCTACCAGCGGTGGTTTGTTTGC
CGGATCAAGAGCTACCAACTCTTTTTCCGAAGGTAACTGGCTTCAGCAGAGCGCAGATACCAAATACTGT
TCTTCTAGTGTAGCCGTAGTTAGGCCACCACTTCAAGAACTCTGTAGCACCGCCTACATACCTCGCTCTG
CTAATCCTGTTACCAGTGGCTGCTGCCAGTGGCGATAAGTCGTGTCTTACCGGGTTGGACTCAAGACGAT
AGTTACCGGATAAGGCGCAGCGGTCGGGCTGAACGGGGGGTTCGTGCACACAGCCCAGCTTGGAGCGAAC
GACCTACACCGAACTGAGATACCTACAGCGTGAGCTATGAGAAAGCGCCACGCTTCCCGAAGGGAGAAAG
GCGGACAGGTATCCGGTAAGCGGCAGGGTCGGAACAGGAGAGCGCACGAGGGAGCTTCCAGGGGGAAACG
CCTGGTATCTTTATAGTCCTGTCGGGTTTCGCCACCTCTGACTTGAGCGTCGATTTTTGTGATGCTCGTC
AGGGGGGCGGAGCCTATGGAAAAACGCCAGCAACGCGGCCTTTTTACGGTTCCTGGCCTTTTGCTGGCCT
TTTGCTCACATGTTCTTTCCTGCGTTATCCCCTGATTCTGTGGATAACCGTATTACCGCCTTTGAGTGAG
CTGATACCGCTCGCCGCAGCCGAACGACCGAGCGCAGCGAGTCAGTGAGCGAGGAAGCGGAAGAGCGCCC
AATACGCAAACCGCCTCTCCCCGCGCGTTGGCCGATTCATTAATGCAGCTGGCACGACAGGTTTCCCGAC
TGGAAAGCGGGCAGTGAGCGCAACGCAATTAATGTGAGTTAGCTCACTCATTAGGCACCCCAGGCTTTAC
ACTTTATGCTTCCGGCTCGTATGTTGTGTGGAATTGTGAGCGGATAACAATTTCACACAGGAAACAGCTA
TGACATGATTACGAATTCGCAAAACACACCTAGACTAGATTTGTTTTGCTAACCCAATTGATATTAATTA
TATATGATTAATATTTATATGTATATGGATTTGGTTAATGAAATGCATCTGGTTCATCAAAGAATTATAA
AGACACGTGACATTCATTTAGGATAAGAAATATGGATGATCTCTTTCTCTTTTATTCAGATAACTAGTAA
TTACACATAACACACAACTTTGATGCCCACATTATAGTGATTAGCATGTCACTATGTGTGCATCCTTTTA
TTTCATACATTAATTAAGTTGGCCAATCCAGAAGATGGACAAGTCTAGGTTAACCATGGTGGATCCTCTA
GAGTCACCGCTTCCCTATAGCTTTGCGAAGAGCCTCGCTGATCATCCAGGGCACGACGGCACCGGAGCCA
GCAAACTGAGCTCGTATCTTAAGCCCCATGAAGCCATCTGGCGCTGAAGCCTGAACCGAGAGGACGTCCA
AATGGAGGCTCTTGATGGCGTCGAACACTCGCGTCATCAGGAGCTCCTCCCACCGGCACTGCACCTCCAG
GAGCACGTCCTTGTCCGAGACGGTGACGGTGACGTTGCTGGTGCCGGCGTCCATGGTGAGGACCGGGGGG
CGCTCCACGTCGTCTCTGCCGAGCTCTGGGCTCTTCCTCTTGGAGCCCGCGCAGACCTCCTTCCTCACAC
TCTCATTATTGCCACGGGAGGGCCTTGTTATTAGCCTTGTCGTCGTTTCGGATGGGCGCGACGCAGGTTC
CCTACTGGACTCCAGCTCTTGCACCCTTCTCTGAAGCTCCTTGAGGTAGACTATCGTTTCGGCGAGGATC
GACGCTTTGTTCACCCTGTGAATGGACGGAAGCAGTGACTTGAGGACGAGGAACATCTCGTTGAGCTTCT
CTCGTCGCTTTCGCTCCGACATGACGTGGTTCTTGGTGCCAGTGCCACTCATTTCCTGTGCTGCTCCCGT
CGCGCCGCCACAGCTCTCCCAAGCACCGCCGCCGGCCACCACTTTCTTCAGCAATCTCTGCGGCTCCTCG
ATGGCCGGCACTACTGCTGCGGGCGCCGCGTCGTCGGAGCACGACGACTGCTGCGAGGACCTCGTCCAAG
CCATGAAACTCGTCGCGCGAGAGCCGTAGACGGGTGCCCTTGAGGCGTCGGCGGCGACGTTAGCGGTAGC
CCTGTCCACCGGAGGCGGCGCTGGCTGCGGGGAAGAGCAGGGGACCTCGAAATTGGACGCGTCCACGGTC
CAGCCGTCCTCTAGCGGTAGTGGTAGCGCCTGCAGGTCCATTTCGTCGCAGAGGCTGTAGAACTCCTCGA
TCTCCTTGGTGATGTGCTCCAGGCTTGCGTCGTCTGACAGGGCCTCGGCTTCTCTTAGTCTTAGCTCCTC
CTCCTGCCCGTGTCCCCCGGCGGCGGTCATCGCCTCTATGTCGTCCATGCCATTATTGTGGTCGAGTTCC
TCGAACGCAAACGTGCCGTCGTCTGCTGCGGCCTCGCCGGTCTCGTTTGCTCGTCCTGACGGGCTGGAGC
TCGGGCACTGCGGCTCCCAGAAAGCCGCGGTTGCTCGGCTGACCAAGTCCGGGGCCTCCGGCACCGTGTC
AGTTGTACCAAGCTCAAGCACGCCGCCCATAACCGGGATGCAGAGGATTGACTGAATGGACGCGCTCTTG
GCCAGGAGCGCGCGGGGGAAGGCTTTGCTGCCGGCGAGGTGCGCGTTGCACAGCCAGACATGCTCGTCGC
TCGCGAAACTCCTGCCGGGCAACCCTTGGCCTGGCCGGAAGGCGTAGGTCATGGAGACCACGTAGTACCA
CTCGGTGTCGCCGAGGTCCTCCGGCGACAGAGAGCCGGCCGGCCGCGCAGGCGCAGCGCGGCGGTCGCCC
TCGCCCGACAGGAGGGCCTCGTAGAGCTCCCGGAGCTGGTCGCTCCTCTGCATGACGAGCTGGTCGGATG
TCAGCTCCACGGAGTTGGAGATCTTCCGCGTCTTCACCTCGCCGTTGTAGAACCCGTCCGTCCACGTCAG
CACCCTTGGTTGAGTGTCTGAAATGGACCAGAAGAGGGCGTAGCTCCAGTTGATGCTCCTGGCGGCTGCA
GCAAGCTGGCTCCTCATCAGCTGCCTCTCAGCAGGTCGTTGCAGCAGTTCTTCCGCCTGCTGAACTCGGG
AAGCTGAAAGCGCCATGGTGGATCCTCTAGAGTCGACCTGCAGAAGTAACACCAAACAACAGGGTGAGCA
TCGACAAAAGAAACAGTACCAAGCAAATAAATAGCGTATGAAGGCAGGGCTAAAAAAATCCACATATAGC
TGCTGCATATGCCATCATCCAAGTATATCAAGATCAAAATAATTATAAAACATACTTGTTTATTATAATA
GATAGGTACTCAAGGTTAGAGCATATGAATAGATGCTGCATATGCCATCATGTATATGCATCAGTAAAAC
CCACATCAACATGTATACCTATCCTAGATCGATATTTCCATCCATCTTAAACTCGTAACTATGAAGATGT
ATGACACACACATACAGTTCCAAAATTAATAAATACACCAGGTAGTTTGAAACAGTATTCTACTCCGATC
TAGAACGAATGAACGACCGCCCAACCACACCACATCATCACAACCAAGCGAACAAAAAGCATCTCTGTAT
ATGCATCAGTAAAACCCGCATCAACATGTATACCTATCCTAGATCGATATTTCCATCCATCATCTTCAAT
TCGTAACTATGAATATGTATGGCACACACATACAGATCCAAAATTAATAAATCCACCAGGTAGTTTGAAA
CAGAATTCTACTCCGATCTAGAACGACCGCCCAACCAGACCACATCATCACAACCAAGACAAAAAAAAGC
ATGAAAAGATGACCCGACAAACAAGTGCACGGCATATATTGAAATAAAGGAAAAGGGCAAACCAAACCCT
ATGCAACGAAACAAAAAAAATCATGAAATCGATCCCGTCTGCGGAAC
Features (pLannotate 1.2.2; 12 found; start..end, strand, type, name):
   1237..1391    +  CDS            lacZα (fragment): LacZα fragment of β-galactosidase; lacZ fragment
   1397..1496    -  misc_feature   bom (fragment): basis of mobility region from pBR322
   1598..1633    -  CDS            rop (fragment): Rop protein, which maintains plasmids at low copy number; rop
   1728..1832    +  promoter       AmpR promoter: bla
   1833..2693    +  CDS            AmpR: β-lactamase; bla; confers resistance to ampicillin, carbenicillin, and related antibiotics
   2864..3452    +  rep_origin     ori: high-copy-number ColE1/pMB1/pBR322/pUC origin of replication
   3635..3727    +  CDS            lacI (fragment): lac repressor; lacI; The lac repressor binds to the lac operator to inhibit transcription in E. coli. This inhibition can be relieved by adding lactose or isopropyl-β-D-thiogalactopyranoside (IPTG).
   3740..3761    +  protein_bind   CAP binding site: CAP binding activates transcription in the presence of cAMP. E. coli catabolite activator protein
   3776..3806    +  promoter       lac promoter: promoter for the E. coli lac operon
   3814..3830    +  protein_bind   lac operator: The lac repressor binds to the lac operator to inhibit transcription in E. coli. This inhibition can be relieved by adding lactose or isopropyl-β-D-thiogalactopyranoside (IPTG). lac repressor encoded by lacI
   4207..6036    -  CDS            LC: ARLC_MAIZE - Experimental evidence at protein level: Swiss-Prot protein existence level 1. Putative transcriptional activator. Control tissue-specific synthesis of anthocyanin pigments in various parts of the maize plant. From Zea mays (Maize).
   6058..1212    -  promoter       Ubi promoter (across the origin): maize polyubiquitin gene promoter
