[The description below was written by a language model from this plasmid's Addgene catalogue record and pLannotate feature annotations shown in this document.]
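Description:
PHP11004 is a plant expression plasmid of 6,837 nt designed to over-express the maize R gene in Zea mays cells. It is maintained in E. coli on a pUC-type framework. A high-copy ColE1/pMB1-family origin drives replication, and a β-lactamase gene under its own bla promoter provides ampicillin selection. The annotation also picks up typical cloning-vector remnants that have no role in the plant cassette: fragments of lacZα, lacI, bom and rop, plus the CAP site, lac promoter and lac operator. No plant selectable marker, T-DNA borders or other Agrobacterium-related elements are annotated. The plasmid therefore looks like a simple direct-delivery expression vector rather than a binary vector, although the record does not state the delivery route.

The payload lies on the reverse strand. A maize polyubiquitin (Ubi) promoter, a strong constitutive promoter widely used in monocots, spans the numbering origin of the circular sequence. It sits directly upstream of a roughly 1.8 kb coding sequence matched to the maize Lc protein. Lc belongs to the R family of transcriptional activators, which control tissue-specific anthocyanin pigment synthesis. No terminator is annotated downstream of the coding region, so the record does not identify the 3′ regulatory element, and the cloning sites are listed as unknown.

Ubi-driven R expression would be expected to supply this regulator constitutively and so promote visible anthocyanin pigmentation. The plasmid was deposited with a study that repurposed type I-E CRISPR-Cascade for gene activation in plants. The record does not say how it was used in that work; one plausible role is as a pigmentation control or as a component of an anthocyanin read-out.
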