Addgene plasmid #132353: PHP11004
Purpose: R over-expression cassette for Zea mays
Depositing lab: Joshua Young. Depositing organization: Corteva Agriscience. Publication: The repurposing of type I-E CRISPR-Cascade for gene activation in plants. Young JK, Gasior SL, Jones S, Wang L, Navarro P, Vickroy B, Barrangou R. Commun Biol. 2019 Oct 18;2:383. doi: 10.1038/s42003-019-0637-6. eCollection 2019. PubMed 31646186.
Backbone
  Vector backbone: PHP11004
  Vector type: Plant Expression
Growth in bacteria
  Bacterial resistance: Ampicillin, 100 μg/mL
  Growth temperature: 37°C
  Growth strain: DH5alpha
  Copy number: High Copy
Gene/Insert
  Gene/Insert name: R
  Species: Zea mays
  Cloning method: Restriction Enzyme; 5′ cloning site Unknown (unknown if destroyed); 3′ cloning site Unknown (unknown if destroyed)
Terms and licenses: Academic/Nonprofit Terms; Industry Terms: Not Available to Industry
How to cite: PHP11004 was a gift from Joshua Young (Addgene plasmid # 132353 ; http://n2t.net/addgene:132353 ; RRID:Addgene_132353)
